Addgene plasmid #69883: Hy_pMT Laccase2 Sense
Purpose: Expresses the Drosophila laccase2 exon 2 circular RNA
Depositing lab: Jeremy Wilusz. Depositing organization: University of Pennsylvania. Publication: Combinatorial control of Drosophila circular RNA expression by intronic repeats, hnRNPs, and SR proteins. Kramer MC, Liang D, Tatomer DC, Gold B, March ZM, Cherry S, Wilusz JE. Genes Dev. 2015 Oct 8. 10.1101/gad.270421.115 PubMed 26450910.
Backbone
  Vector backbone: Hy_pMT
  Backbone size w/o insert (bp): 7143
  Total vector size (bp): 9088
  Vector type: Insect Expression
  Selectable markers: Hygromycin
Growth in bacteria
  Bacterial resistance: Ampicillin, 100 μg/mL
  Growth temperature: 37°C
  Growth strain: Top10
  Copy number: Unknown
Gene/Insert
  Gene/Insert name: Laccase2
  Species: D. melanogaster (fly)
  Insert size (bp): 1945
  Entrez Gene: stw (a.k.a. Dmel_CG42345, CG10398, CG10408, CG30437, CG32838, CG42345, Dmel\CG42345, Dmel_CG30437, Dmel_CG32838, Laccase2, MCO2, laccase2, str)
  Promoter: Metallothionein Promoter (pMT)
  Cloning method: Restriction Enzyme; 5′ cloning site XhoI (not destroyed); 3′ cloning site NotI (not destroyed)
  Sequencing primers: 5′ CACTCGAATTTGGAGCCGGC
Terms and licenses: Academic/Nonprofit Terms; Industry Terms: Not Available to Industry
How to cite: Hy_pMT Laccase2 Sense was a gift from Jeremy Wilusz (Addgene plasmid # 69883 ; http://n2t.net/addgene:69883 ; RRID:Addgene_69883)
