[The description below was written by a language model from this plasmid's Addgene catalogue record and pLannotate feature annotations shown in this document.]
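Description:
Hy_pMT Laccase2 Sense is a 9,088 bp insect expression plasmid built on the Hy_pMT backbone and designed to produce the circular RNA derived from exon 2 of the Drosophila melanogaster laccase2 gene (also known as straw/stw). It is propagated in E. coli through a high-copy ColE1/pUC-type origin and selected with ampicillin via the β-lactamase gene and its native promoter. For selection in insect cells, the backbone carries a hygromycin resistance cassette in which the strong promoter from the Drosophila copia transposable element drives the hygromycin phosphotransferase gene. This is followed by SV40 small t intron and large T fragments and an SV40 polyadenylation signal that serve as 3′ processing sequences, allowing stable lines to be established.

The payload is a 1,945 bp laccase2 fragment cloned between XhoI and NotI sites, both retained. It lies in the unannotated interval between the Drosophila metallothionein (MT) promoter and a second SV40 poly(A) signal. The MT promoter is metal-inducible, so transcription of the insert can be switched on by adding copper or a similar metal to the culture. The record does not itemise the contents of the insert. Given the stated purpose, it would be expected to include exon 2 along with flanking intronic sequence that supports backsplicing, and "Sense" presumably refers to the orientation of the insert relative to the promoter. Short annotated fragments (TcR, RSF ori, yokD and similar) appear to be backbone remnants or incidental matches rather than functional elements. The plasmid is suited to studying circular RNA biogenesis and its regulation in Drosophila cultured cells.
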