Features (pLannotate 1.2.2; 16 found; start..end, strand, type, name):
     23..611     -  rep_origin     ori: high-copy-number ColE1/pMB1/pBR322/pUC origin of replication
    782..1642    -  CDS            AmpR: β-lactamase; bla; confers resistance to ampicillin, carbenicillin, and related antibiotics
   1643..1747    -  promoter       AmpR promoter: bla
   3229..3508    +  promoter       copia promoter: strong promoter from the Drosophila transposable element copia (Sinclair et al., 1986)
   3554..4579    +  CDS            HygR: aminoglycoside phosphotransferase from E. coli; aph(4)-Ia; confers resistance to hygromycin
   4597..4869    +  CDS            yokD (fragment): YOKD_BACSU - Experimental evidence at protein level: Swiss-Prot protein existence level 1. May contribute to antibiotic resistance. From Bacillus subtilis (strain 168).
   4866..4940    +  CDS            small t antigen (fragment): SV40 (simian virus 40) small t antigen
   4942..5007    +  intron         small t intron: SV40 (simian virus 40) small t antigen intron
   5137..5157    +  CDS            SV40 NLS: nuclear localization signal of SV40 (simian virus 40) large T antigen
   5476..5559    +  CDS            large T antigen (fragment): large T antigen from SV40 (simian virus 40)
   5582..5716    +  polyA_signal   SV40 poly(A) signal: SV40 polyadenylation signal
   5717..6143    +  promoter       MT promoter: Drosophila metallothionein promoter
   8109..8230    +  polyA_signal   SV40 poly(A) signal: SV40 polyadenylation signal
   8255..8556    +  CDS            TcR (fragment): tetracycline efflux protein; tet; confers resistance to tetracycline
   8798..8926    -  CDS            YPB1_ECOLX (fragment): Protein predicted: Swiss-Prot protein existence level 4. From Escherichia coli.
   8930..9063    -  rep_origin     RSF ori (fragment): Plasmids containing the RSF 1030 origin of replication can be propagated in E. coli cells that contain additional plasmids with compatible origins.
>Addgene plasmid #69883 | Hy_pMT Laccase2 Sense | depositor full sequence | sequence record 127302 | Hy_pMT Laccase2 Sense sequence 9088 bps
AAAAGGCCGCGTTGCTGGCGTTTTTCCATAGGCTCCGCCCCCCTGACGAGCATCACAAAAATCGACGCTC
AAGTCAGAGGTGGCGAAACCCGACAGGACTATAAAGATACCAGGCGTTTCCCCCTGGAAGCTCCCTCGTG
CGCTCTCCTGTTCCGACCCTGCCGCTTACCGGATACCTGTCCGCCTTTCTCCCTTCGGGAAGCGTGGCGC
TTTCTCATAGCTCACGCTGTAGGTATCTCAGTTCGGTGTAGGTCGTTCGCTCCAAGCTGGGCTGTGTGCA
CGAACCCCCCGTTCAGCCCGACCGCTGCGCCTTATCCGGTAACTATCGTCTTGAGTCCAACCCGGTAAGA
CACGACTTATCGCCACTGGCAGCAGCCACTGGTAACAGGATTAGCAGAGCGAGGTATGTAGGCGGTGCTA
CAGAGTTCTTGAAGTGGTGGCCTAACTACGGCTACACTAGAAGGACAGTATTTGGTATCTGCGCTCTGCT
GAAGCCAGTTACCTTCGGAAAAAGAGTTGGTAGCTCTTGATCCGGCAAACAAACCACCGCTGGTAGCGGT
GGTTTTTTTGTTTGCAAGCAGCAGATTACGCGCAGAAAAAAAGGATCTCAAGAAGATCCTTTGATCTTTT
CTACGGGGTCTGACGCTCAGTGGAACGAAAACTCACGTTAAGGGATTTTGGTCATGAGATTATCAAAAAG
GATCTTCACCTAGATCCTTTTAAATTAAAAATGAAGTTTTAAATCAATCTAAAGTATATATGAGTAAACT
TGGTCTGACAGTTACCAATGCTTAATCAGTGAGGCACCTATCTCAGCGATCTGTCTATTTCGTTCATCCA
TAGTTGCCTGACTCCCCGTCGTGTAGATAACTACGATACGGGAGGGCTTACCATCTGGCCCCAGTGCTGC
AATGATACCGCGAGACCCACGCTCACCGGCTCCAGATTTATCAGCAATAAACCAGCCAGCCGGAAGGGCC
GAGCGCAGAAGTGGTCCTGCAACTTTATCCGCCTCCATCCAGTCTATTAATTGTTGCCGGGAAGCTAGAG
TAAGTAGTTCGCCAGTTAATAGTTTGCGCAACGTTGTTGCCATTGCTGCAGGCATCGTGGTGTCACGCTC
GTCGTTTGGTATGGCTTCATTCAGCTCCGGTTCCCAACGATCAAGGCGAGTTACATGATCCCCCATGTTG
TGCAAAAAAGCGGTTAGCTCCTTCGGTCCTCCGATCGTTGTCAGAAGTAAGTTGGCCGCAGTGTTATCAC
TCATGGTTATGGCAGCACTGCATAATTCTCTTACTGTCATGCCATCCGTAAGATGCTTTTCTGTGACTGG
TGAGTACTCAACCAAGTCATTCTGAGAATAGTGTATGCGGCGACCGAGTTGCTCTTGCCCGGCGTCAACA
CGGGATAATACCGCGCCACATAGCAGAACTTTAAAAGTGCTCATCATTGGAAAACGTTCTTCGGGGCGAA
AACTCTCAAGGATCTTACCGCTGTTGAGATCCAGTTCGATGTAACCCACTCGTGCACCCAACTGATCTTC
AGCATCTTTTACTTTCACCAGCGTTTCTGGGTGAGCAAAAACAGGAAGGCAAAATGCCGCAAAAAAGGGA
ATAAGGGCGACACGGAAATGTTGAATACTCATACTCTTCCTTTTTCAATATTATTGAAGCATTTATCAGG
GTTATTGTCTCATGAGCGGATACATATTTGAATGTATTTAGAAAAATAAACAAATAGGGGTTCCGCGCAC
ATTTCCCCGAAAAGTGCCACCTGACGTCTAAGAAACCATTATTATCATGACATTAACCTATAAAAATAGG
CGTATCACGAGGCCCTTTCGTCTTCAAGAATTCACATTTGTACGAATTTTTTTTTTATCAAAAGTTCGAG
TTTTTCACCAATTTCCTCATCAACCGAGCAAGGCAAACGGCTTTGAATAATATGGTGTTATATATACATA
TATCAAATCGCTGCTGACTGCGTGATTGATGGCCCCAAGATTACATATTATCGAATCAGGATTCAGAAGG
AGATCAATGTCAAATGCGGACAGGAACATGAAAGACGCCTGTTATGCGCAATTAAAAATTTGGGTTTAAT
TGCTGTGGAAACTGTTGTTGGCGGCATCTTAAGTTCCTGTTTAACAACATCAACTACTTATGTACGTAGA
AGCGTTTAAGCCATTTGCATACAGATGAGAACTGGCTTTTGTGCTAATCAGTCAAGATGACTCCGATGAT
GATGACTCATTACCTGACCAGTTTTCGCTGCTTTCTTTTCAACAACTACTTGTATATGTATTGTATCCAA
TAGCAATACATTGAATTTCCATGGTCTAGTCACGTATTATCATTTAATTGACACCAAGTCGTGTTATTGT
TGAGCTATCGAGTTCAGCTCAAACATTTCTTATTCCCATGAATAAGCCGGCAAAAATATGCAATCTATGA
AAGTTAATATAAGCAAACCTTACTTTGACTCAATACCAATGCACTTTGTGTCGATAGGTTCACGCAATTG
AGGCGATTATTCCGATAACCCAAGCGATTGACTGTTCCCGTTTCGATTCCAATTGAAATTTGGAAATGTA
CAATAGTTTTGCTATATGCTGTCAAGTACGCTCTTATCTTCTCTGGGTTTTCTTCAGAGTTTCGAAACGC
TTCTTCTTTTTTTTGTTTTTTTTTTTTTGGAATCTCGTATTTTGGAAGGGGCTCCCCTCTGGAATTTGTT
ACACTGTCGTTATCATTGCGAACAAGCGGCCCGAAGCTATCAGCGACTTTAACATTTACAATGCACTTTT
TTACGACCAATTAAATGTACATTTTCCTTTCTTCGCCCGTTGATAAGCGAACGCGATGTGGCGCAGGCAA
TGTGTTGCTCTTGCGACACAAACGCAATCAAAATGGATTCAATTTCGCTTTTTCCCAGTGAAACGAAGAA
CGAACCGACCATCATGATATGCTCCTCTGCATGTTGCGTATTGAATCAATGACAATTTCAATTAAGCCGC
CCGTTCGTCATGCGTTTTCGTGCGCTTCGAAATGCTGATAACGCTGCTGTCCTCCAACTGCTTTGCATGT
GGACACAATTCCATTTATTTAATTCTTTTATTTGGATCGGTTAAATTAAAAAGCGCCTTGTTACGCATTT
AACGTTGTTTCCGGTGCGTGGTGGTTTCATGCTTCTGGGAACGGCAAATGGGTTTAGGATTGGGAACCCC
TCATCATCTGTTGGAATATACTATTCAACCTACAAAAGTAACGTTAAACAACACTACTTTATATTTGATA
TGAATGGCCACACCTTTTATGCCATAAAACATATTGTAAGAGAATACCACTCTTTTTATTCCTTCTTTCC
TTCTTGTACGTTTTTTGCTGTAAGTAGGTCGTGGTGCTGGTGTTGCAGTTGAAATAACTTAAAATATAAA
TCATAAAACTCAAACATAAACTTGACTATTTATTTATTTATTAAGAAAGGAAATATAAATTATAAATTAC
AACAGGTTATGGACCTGCAGCCAAGCTTGGCGCTCGTCCGGGGGCAATGAGATATGAAAAAGCCTGAACT
CACCGCGACGTCTGTCGAGAAGTTTCTGATCGAAAAGTTCGACAGCGTCTCCGACCTGATGCAGCTCTCG
GAGGGCGAAGAATCTCGTGCTTTCAGCTTCGATGTAGGAGGGCGTGGATATGTCCTGCGGGTAAATAGCT
GCGCCGATGGTTTCTACAAAGATCGTTATGTTTATCGGCACTTTGCATCGGCCGCGCTCCCGATTCCGGA
AGTGCTTGACATTGGGGAATTCAGCGAGAGCCTGACCTATTGCATCTCCCGCCGTGCACAGGGTGTCACG
TTGCAAGACCTGCCTGAAACCGAACTGCCCGCTGTTCTGCAGCCGGTCGCGGAGGCCATGGATGCGATCG
CTGCGGCCGATCTTAGCCAGACGAGCGGGTTCGGCCCATTCGGACCGCAAGGAATCGGTCAATACACTAC
ATGGCGTGATTTCATATGCGCGATTGCTGATCCCCATGTGTATCACTGGCAAACTGTGATGGACGACACC
GTCAGTGCGTCCGTCGCGCAGGCTCTCGATGAGCTGATGCTTTGGGCCGAGGACTGCCCCGAAGTCCGGC
ACCTCGTGCACGCGGATTTCGGCTCCAACAATGTCCTGACGGACAATGGCCGCATAACAGCGGTCATTGA
CTGGAGCGAGGCGATGTTCGGGGATTCCCAATACGAGGTCGCCAACATCTTCTTCTGGAGGCCGTGGTTG
GCTTGTATGGAGCAGCAGACGCGCTACTTCGAGCGGAGGCATCCGGAGCTTGCAGGATCGCCGCGGCTCC
GGGCGTATATGCTCCGCATTGGTCTTGACCAACTCTATCAGAGCTTGGTTGACGGCAATTTCGATGATGC
AGCTTGGGCGCAGGGTCGATGCGACGCAATCGTCCGATCCGGAGCCGGGACTGTCGGGCGTACACAAATC
GCCCGCAGAAGCGCGGCCGTCTGGACCGATGGCTGTGTAGAAGTACTCGCCGATAGTGGAAACCGACGCC
CCAGCACTCGTCCGAGGGCAAAGGAATAGAGTAGATGCCGACCGAACAAGAGCTGATTTCGAGAACGCCT
CAGCCAGCAACTCGCGCGAGCCTAGCAAGGCAAATGCGAGAGAACGGCCTTACGCTTGGTGGCACAGTTC
TCGTCCACAGTTCGCTAAGCTCGCTCGGCTGGGTCGCGGGAGGGCCGGTCGCAGTGATTCAGGCCCTTCT
GGATTGTGTTGGTCCCCAGGGCACGATTGTCATGCCCACGCACTCGGGTGATCTGACTGATCCCGCAGAT
TGGAGATCGCCGCCCGTGCCTGCCGATTGGGTGCAGATCTTTGTGAAGGAACCTTACTTCTGTGGTGTGA
CATAATTGGACAAACTACCTACAGAGATTTAAAGCTCTAAGGTAAATATAAAATTTTTAAGTGTATAATG
TGTTAAACTACTGATTCTAATTGTTTGTGTATTTTAGATTCCAACCTATGGAACTGATGAATGGGAGCAG
TGGTGGAATGCCTTTAATGAGGAAAACCTGTTTTGCTCAGAAGAAATGCCATCTAGTGATGATGAGGCTA
CTGCTGACTCTCAACATTCTACTCCTCCAAAAAAGAAGAGAAAGGTAGAAGACCCCAAGGACTTTCCTTC
AGAATTGCTAAGTTTTTTGAGTCATGCTGTGTTTAGTAATAGAACTCTTGCTTGCTTTGCTATTTACACC
ACAAAGGAAAAAGCTGCACTGCTATACAAGAAAATTATGGAAAAATATTCTGTAACCTTTATAAGTAGGC
ATAACAGTTATAATCATAACATACTGTTTTTTCTTACTCCACACAGGCATAGAGTGTCTGCTATTAATAA
CTATGCTCAAAAATTGTGTACCTTTAGCTTTTTAATTTGTAAAGGGGTTAATAAGGAATATTTGATGTAT
AGTGCCTTGACTAGAGATCATAATCAGCCATACCACATTTGTAGAGGTTTTACTTGCTTTAAAAAACCTC
CCACACCTCCCCCTGAACCTGAAACATAAAATGAATGCAATTGTTGTTGTTAACTTGTTTATTGCAGCTT
ATAATGGTTACAAATAAAGCAATAGCATCACAAATTTCACAAATAAAGCATTTTTTTCACTGCATTCTAG
TTGTGGTTTGTCCAAACTCATCAATGTATCTTATCATGTCTGGATCAATTCGTTGCAGGACAGGATGTGG
TGCCCGATGTGACTAGCTCTTTGCTGCAGGCCGTCCTATCCTCTGGTTCCGATAAGAGACCCAGAACTCC
GGCCCCCCACCGCCCACCGCCACCCCCATACATATGTGGTACGCAAGTAAGAGTGCCTGCGCATGCCCCA
TGTGCCCCACCAAGAGCTTTGCATCCCATACAAGTCCCCAAAGTGGAGAACCGAACCAATTCTTCGCGGG
CAGAACAAAAGCTTCTGCACACGTCTCCACTCGAATTTGGAGCCGGCCGGCGTGTGCAAAAGAGGTGAAT
CGAACGAAAGACCCGTGTGTAAAGCCGCGTTTCCAAAATGTATAAAACCGAGAGCATCTGGCCAATGTGC
ATCAGTTGTGGTCAGCAGCAAAATCAAGTGAATCATCTCAGTGCAACTAAAGGGGGGATCTCGAGCATTG
AGAAATGACTGAGTTCCGGTGCTCTCAAGTCATTGATCTTTGTCGACTTTTATTTGGTCTCTGTAATAAC
GACTTCAAAAACATTAAATTCTGTTGCGAAGCCAGTAAGCTACAAAAAGAAAAAACAAGAGAGAGTGCTA
TAGTCGTATAGTATAGTTTCCCGACTATCTGATACCCATTACTTATCTAGGGGGAATGCGAACCCAAAAT
TTTATCAGTTTTCTCGGATATCGATAGATATTGGGGAATAAATTTAAATAAATAAATTTTGGGCGGGTTT
AGGGCGTGGCAAAAAGTTTTTTGGCAAATCGCTAGAAATTTACAAGACTTATAAAATTATGAAAAAATAC
AACAAAATTTTAAACACGTGGGCGTGACAGTTTTGGGCGGTTTTAGGGCGTTAGAGTAGGCGAGGACAGG
GTTACATCGACTAGGCTTTGATCCTGATCAAGAATATATATACTTTATACCGCTTCCTTCTACATGTTAC
CTATTTTTCAACGAATCTAGTATACCTTTTTACTGTACGATTTATGGGTATAATAATAAGCTAAATCGAG
ACTAAGTTTTATTGTTATATATATTTTTTTTATTTTATGCAGAAAATCAACCAGATCTTACACCAATGGG
GTCCTTCTGGCAGCAACATGTGGCCACTCCTAGTAGTTCAACTCCATTCGATTCACCATTTTTTTCGGCA
ACACACGGCCTTGTGCAGACTCACCCGTCTATAGGTGGAAGCCACTCTGGGCCCGCTCCATTAAATGGCA
ATAGCCTTGGGTCTGGAGCTCCATCCTCAATCCTAGCTGGTACTAAGCCAGCCCTAACCGCTGGAAGCGG
TTACCTAAACTCACGCGGGAGTCTACCGACCTCTGCACGTTATCCAGCTAATAAGATCACAGGAACCGTC
GTGGAACCCAACCCAAAATCTCCATTCCGCCACTTAGATTTCTCTACTAGTGCAACTGCCGAGCTGCGGC
GCAATCCTGCGCTATCTGCTCCTGATGAATGTGCACGCGCTTGTCGCGAAGGCGAGCCTCCGAGAATTTG
CTACTATCATTTTACGTTGGAATACTACACAGTATTGGGAGCGTAAGTATTCAAAATTCCAAAATTTTTT
ACTAGAAATATTCGATTTTTTAATAGGCAGTTTCTATACTATTGTATACTATTGTAGATTCGTTGAAAAG
TATGTAACAGGAAGAATAAAGCATTTCCGACCATGTAAAGTATATATATTCTTAATAAGGATCAATAGCC
GAGTCGATCTCGCCATGTCCGTCTGTCTTATTATTTTATTACCGCCGAGACATCAGGAACTATAAAAGCT
AGAAGGATGAGTTTTAGCATACAGATTCTAGAGACAAGGACGCAGAGCAAGTTTGTTGATCCATGCTGCC
ACGCTTTAACTTTCTCAAATTGCCCAAAACTGCCATGCCCACATTTTTGAACTATTTTCGAAATTTTTTC
ATAATTGTATTACTCGTGTAAATTTCCATCAATTTGCCAAAAAACTTTTTGTCACGCGTTAACGCCCTAA
AGCCGCCAATTTGGTCACGCCCACACTATTGAGCAATTATCAAATTTTTTCTCATTTTATTCCCCAATAT
CTATCGATATCCCCGATTATGAAATTATTAAATTTCGCGTTCGCATTCACACTAGCTGAGTAACGAGTAT
CTGATAGTTGGGGAAATCGACTTATTTTTTATATACAATGAAAATGAATTTAATCATATGAATATCGATT
ATAGCTTTTTATTTAATATGAATATTTATTTGGGCTTAAGGTGTAACCTCCTCGACATAAGACTCACATG
GCGCAGGCACATTGAAGACAAAAATACTCATTGTCGGGTCTCGCACCCTCCAGCAGCACCTAAAATTATG
TCTTCAATTATTGCCAACATTGGAGACACAATTAGTCTGTGGCACCTCAGGCGGCCGCAACTTGTTTATT
GCAGCTTATAATGGTTACAAATAAAGCAATAGCATCACAAATTTCACAAATAAAGCATTTTTTTCACTGC
ATTCTAGTTGTGGTTTGTCCAAACTCATCAATGTATCTTAACTAGTGGATCCACTAGGGGCCGCCGACGC
GAGGCTGGATGGCCTTCCCCATTATGATTCTTCTCGCTTCCGGCGGCATCGGGATGCCCGCGTTGCAGGC
CATGCTGTCCAGGCAGGTAGATGACGACCATCAGGGACAGCTTCAAGGATCGCTCGCGGCTCTTACCAGC
CTAACTTCGATCATTGGACCGCTGATCGTCACGGCGATTTATGCCGCCTCGGCGAGCACATGGAACGGGT
TGGCATGGATTGTAGGCGCCGCCCTATACCTTGTCTGCCTCCCCGCGTTGCGTCGCGGTGCATGGAGCCG
GGCCACCTCGACCTGAATGGAAGCCGGCGGCACCTCGCTAACGGATTCACCACTCCAAGAATTGGAGCCA
ATCAATTCTTGCGGAGAACTGTGAATGCGCAAACCAACCCTTGGCAGAACATATCCATCGCGTCCGCCAT
CTCCAGCAGCCGCACGCGGCGCATCTCGGGCAGCGTTGGGTCCTGGCCACGGGTGCGCATGATCGTGCTC
CTGTCGTTGAGGACCCGGCTAGGCTGGCGGGGTTGCCTTACTGGTTAGCAGAATGAATCACCGATACGCG
AGCGAACGTGAAGCGACTGCTGCTGCAAAACGTCTGCGACCTGAGCAACAACATGAATGGTCTTCGGTTT
CCGTGTTTCGTAAAGTCTGGAAACGCGGAAGTCAGCGCTCTTCCGCTTCCTCGCTCACTGACTCGCTGCG
CTCGGTCGTTCGGCTGCGGCGAGCGGTATCAGCTCACTCAAAGGCGGTAATACGGTTATCCACAGAATCA
GGGGATAACGCAGGAAAGAACATGTGAGCAAAAGGCCAGCAAAAGGCCAGGAACCGTA
