>Addgene plasmid #69883 | Hy_pMT Laccase2 Sense | addgene partial sequence | sequence record 127034 | MT-Forward 5'-CATCTCAGTGCAACTAAA-3'
AGTCATTGATCTTTGTCGACTTTTATTTGGTCTCTGTAATAACGACTTCAAAAACATTAAATTCTGTTGC
GAAGCCAGTAAGCTACAAAAAGAAAAAACAAGAGAGAGTGCTATAGTCGTATAGTATAGTTTCCCGACTA
TCTGATACCCATTACTTATCTAGGGGGAATGCGAACCCAAAATTTTATCAGTTTTCTCGGATATCGATAG
ATATTGGGGAATAAATTTAAATAAATAAATTTTGGGCGGGTTTAGGGCGTGGCAAAAAGTTTTTTGGCAA
ATCGCTAGAAATTTACAAGACTTATAAAATTATGAAAAAATACAACAAAATTTTAAACACGTGGGCGTGA
CAGTTTTGGGCGGTTTTAGGGCGTTAGAGTAGGCGAGGACAGGGTTACATCGACTAGGCTTTGATCCTGA
TCAAGAATATATATACTTTATACCGCTTCCTTCTACATGTTACCTATTTTTCAACGAATCTAGTATACCT
TTTTACTGTACGATTTATGGGTATAATAATAAGCTAAATCGAGACTAAGTTTTATTGTTATATATATTTT
TTTTATTTTATGCAGAAAATCAACCAGATCTTACACCAATGGGGTCCTTCTGGCAGCAACATGTGGCCAC
TCCTAGTAGTTCAACTCCATTCGATTCACCATTTTTTTCGGCAACACACGGCCTTGTGCAGACTCACCCG
TCTATAGGTGGAAGCCACTCTGGGCCCGCTCCATTAAATGGCAATAGCCTTGGGTCTGGAGCTCCATCCT
CAATCCTAGCTGGTACTAAGCCAGCC
