>Addgene plasmid #69883 | Hy_pMT Laccase2 Sense | addgene partial sequence | sequence record 127300 | Tet-R3 5'-CGGAAGCGAGAAGAATCATAA-3'
GATCCACTAGTTAAGATACATTGATGAGTTTGGACAAACCACAACTAGAATGCAGTGAAAAAAATGCTTT
ATTTGTGAAATTTGTGATGCTATTGCTTTATTTGTAACCATTATAAGCTGCAATAAACAAGTTGCGGCCG
CCTGAGGTGCCACAGACTAATTGTGTCTCCAATGTTGGCAATAATTGAAGACATAATTTTAGGTGCTGCT
GGAGGGTGCGAGACCCGACAATGAGTATTTTTGTCTTCAATGTGCCTGCGCCATGTGAGTCTTATGTCGA
GGAGGTTACACCTTAAGCCCAAATAAATATTCATATTAAATAAAAAGCTATAATCGATATTCATATGATT
AAATTCATTTTCATTGTATATAAAAAATAAGTCGATTTCCCCAACTATCAGATACTCGTTACTCAGCTAG
TGTGAATGCGAACGCGAAATTTAATAATTTCATAATCGGGGATATCGATAGATATTGGGGAATAAAATGA
GAAAAAATTTGATAATTGCTCAATAGTGTGGGCGTGACCAAATTGGCGGCTTTAGGGCGTTAACGCGTGA
CAAAAAGTTTTTTGGCAAATTGATGGAAATTTACACGAGTAATACAATTATGAAAAAATTTCGAAAATAG
TTCAAAAATGTGGGCATGGCAGTTTTGGGCAATTTGAGAAAGTTAAAGCGTGGCAGCATGGATCA
